>Addgene plasmid #129817 | pRDAX-314 N-Tag IFP1.4[1] L10 {Esp3I(2x)} EBPF2 | addgene full sequence | sequence record 264958 | Addgene NGS Result
GCCTGCCTCCAGGCCTCAATATTGGCCATTAGCCATATTATTCATTGGTTATATAGCATAAATCAATATT
GGCTATTGGCCATTGCATACGTTGTATCTATATCATAATATGTACATTTATATTGGCTCATGTCCAATAT
GACCGCCATGTTGGCATTGATTATTGACTAGTTATTAATAGTAATCAATTACGGGGTCATTAGTTCATAG
CCCATATATGGAGTTCCGCGTTACATAACTTACGGTAAATGGCCCGCCTGGCTGACCGCCCAACGACCCC
CGCCCATTGACGTCAATAATGACGTATGTTCCCATAGTAACGCCAATAGGGACTTTCCATTGACGTCAAT
GGGTGGAGTATTTACGGTAAACTGCCCACTTGGCAGTACATCAAGTGTATCATATGCCAAGTCCGCCCCC
TATTGACGTCAATGACGGTAAATGGCCCGCCTGGCATTATGCCCAGTACATGACCTTACGGGACTTTCCT
ACTTGGCAGTACATCTACGTATTAGTCATCGCTATTACCATGGTGATGCGGTTTTGGCAGTACACCAATG
GGCGTGGATAGCGGTTTGACTCACGGGGATTTCCAAGTCTCCACCCCATTGACGTCAATGGGAGTTTGTT
TTGGCACCAAAATCAACGGGACTTTCCAAAATGTCGTAATAACCCCGCCCCGTTGACGCAAATGGGCGGT
AGGCGTGTACGGTGGGAGGTCTATATAAGCAGAGCTCGTTTAGTGAACCGTCAGATCACTAGAAGCTTTA
TTGCGGTAGTTTATCACAGTTAAATTGCTAACGCAGTCAGTGCTTCTGACACAACAGTCTCGAACTTAAG
CTGCAGAAGTTGGTCGTGAGGCACTGGGCAGGTAAGTATCAAGGTTACAAGACAGGTTTAAGGAGACCAA
TAGAAACTGGGCTTGTCGAGACAGAGAAGACTCTTGCGTTTCTGATAGGCACCTATTGGTCTTACTGACA
TCCACTTTGCCTTTCTCTCCACAGGTGTCCACTCCCAGGCCACCATGGCTCGGGATCCATTGCCTTTCTT
CCCACCCTTGTACCTCGGTGGACCAGAGATCACCACCGAGAACTGCGAGAGGGAACCGATACACATTCCC
GGGTCCATTCAGCCCCATGGTGCGCTGCTGACTGCTGACGGACATTCAGGGGAAGTGCTGCAAGTCAGCC
TGAATGCAGCAACCTTTCTGGGCCAAGAACCCACTGTGCTTCGCGGGCAGACCTTGGCTGCTCTGCTGCC
TGAGCAGTGGCCAGCCCTCCAAGCAGCTCTTCCACCCGGTTGTCCAGACGCCCTCCAGTATCGTGCCACT
CTGGACTGGCCTGCTGCCGGCCACCTTAGCCTGACAGTGCACAGGGTAGCTGAGCTGCTCATCCTCGAAT
TCGAGCCCACCGAGGCATGGGGGAGCTCTGCCAGCGGTGGCAGCACCTCCCGAGACGCCGAGGCACGCCG
TCTCCTAAGAATTCAGATCCGCCCCTCTCCCTCCCCCCCCCCTAACGTTACTGGCCGAAGCCGCTTGGAA
TAAGGCCGGTGTGCGTTTGTCTATATGTTATTTTCCACCATATTGCCGTCTTTTGGCAATGTGAGGGCCC
GGAAACCTGGCCCTGTCTTCTTGACGAGCATTCCTAGGGGTCTTTCCCCTCTCGCCAAAGGAATGCAAGG
TCTGTTGAATGTCGTGAAGGAAGCAGTTCCTCTGGTAGCTTCTTGAAGACAAACAACGTCTGTAGCGACC
CTTTGCAGGCAGCGGAACCCCCCACCTGGCGACAGGTGCCTCTGCGGCCAAAAGCCACGTGTATAAGATA
CACCTGCAAAGGCGGCACAACCCCAGTGCCACGTTGTGAGTTGGATAGTTGTGGAAAGAGTCAAATGGCT
CTCCTCAAGCGTATTCAACAAGGGGCTGAAGGATGCCCAGAAGGTACCCCATTGTATGGGATCTGATCTG
GGGCCTCGGTACACATGCTTTACATGTGTTTAGTCGAGGTTAAAAAAACGTCTAGGCCCCCCGAACCACG
GGGACGTGGTTTTCCTTTGAAAAACACGATGATAATATGGCCACAACCATGGTGAGCAAGGGCGAGGAGC
TGTTCACCGGGGTGGTGCCCATCCTGGTCGAGCTGGACGGCGACGTAAACGGCCACAAGTTCAGCGTGAG
GGGCGAGGGCGAGGGCGATGCCACCAACGGCAAGCTGACCCTGAAGTTCATCTGCACCACCGGCAAGCTG
CCCGTGCCCTGGCCCACCCTCGTGACCACCCTGAGCCACGGCGTGCAGTGCTTCGCCCGCTACCCCGACC
ACATGAAGCAGCACGACTTCTTCAAGTCCGCCATGCCCGAAGGCTACGTCCAGGAGCGCACCATCTTCTT
CAAGGACGACGGCACCTACAAGACCCGCGCCGAGGTGAAGTTCGAGGGCGACACCCTGGTGAACCGCATC
GAGCTGAAGGGCGTCGACTTCAAGGAGGACGGCAACATCCTGGGGCACAAGCTGGAGTACAACTTCAACA
GCCACAACATCTATATCATGGCCGTCAAGCAGAAGAACGGCATCAAGGTGAACTTCAAGATCCGCCACAA
CGTGGAGGACGGCAGCGTGCAGCTCGCCGACCACTACCAGCAGAACACCCCCATCGGCGACGGCCCCGTG
CTGCTGCCCGACAGCCACTACCTGAGCACCCAGTCCGTGCTGAGCAAAGACCCCAACGAGAAGCGCGATC
ACATGGTCCTGCTGGAGTTCCGCACCGCCGCCGGGATCACTCTCGGCATGGACGAGCTGTACAAGTAAAC
CGGTGCTCGAGGTACCGATGAATAGCTAAGGTAGAGGCCGCAGGTAAGTATCAAGGTTACAAGACAGGTT
TAAGGAGACCAATAGAAACTGGGCTTGTCGAGACAGAGAAGACTCTTGCGTTTCTGATAGGCACCTATTG
GTCTTACTGACATCCACTTTGCCTTTCTCTCCACAGGTGTCGACAATCAACCTCTGGATTACAAAATTTG
TGAAAGATTGACTGGTATTCTTAACTATGTTGCTCCTTTTACGCTATGTGGATACGCTGCTTTAATGCCT
TTGTATCATGCTATTGCTTCCCGTATGGCTTTCATTTTCTCCTCCTTGTATAAATCCTGGTTGCTGTCTC
TTTATGAGGAGTTGTGGCCCGTTGTCAGGCAACGTGGCGTGGTGTGCACTGTGTTTGCTGACGCAACCCC
CACTGGTTGGGGCATTGCCACCACCTGTCAGCTCCTTTCCGGGACTTTCGCTTTCCCCCTCCCTATTGCC
ACGGCGGAACTCATCGCCGCCTGCCTTGCCCGCTGCTGGACAGGGGCTCGGCTGTTGGGCACTGACAATT
CCGTGGTGTTGTCGGGGAAGCTGACGTCCTTTCCATGGCTGCTCGCCTGTGTTGCCACCTGGATTCTGCG
CGGGACGTCCTTCTGCTACGTCCCTTCGGCCCTCAATCCAGCGGACCTTCCTTCCCGCGGCCTGCTGCCG
GCTCTGCGGCCTCTTCCGCGTCTTCGCCTTCGCCCTCAGACGAGTCGGATCTCCCTTTGGGCCGCCTCCC
CGCCTGGAATTCGAGCTCGGTACGATCAGCCTCGACTGTGCCTTCTAGTTGCCAGCCATCTGTTGTTTGC
CCCTCCCCCGTGCCTTCCTTGACCCTGGAAGGTGCCACTCCCACTGTCCTTTCCTAATAAAATGAGGAAA
TTGCATCGCATTGTCTGAGTAGGTGTCATTCTATTCTGGGGGGTGGGGTGGGGCAGGACAGCAAGGGGGA
GGATTGGGAAGACAATAGCCCAGCTTTTGTTCCCTTTAGTGAGGGTTAATTGCGCGCTTGGCGTAATCAT
GGTCATAGCTGTTTCCTGTGTGAAATTGTTATCCGCTAATTCACTCCTCAGGTGCAGGCTGCCTATCAGA
AGGTGGTGGCTGGTGTGGCCAATGCCCTGGCTCACAAATACCACTGAGATCTTTTTCCCTCTGCCAAAAA
TTATGGGGACATCATGAAGCCCCTTGAGCATCTGACTTCTGGCTAATAAAGGAAATTTATTTTCATTGCA
ATAGTGTGTTGGAATTTTTTGTGTCTCTCACTCGGAAGGACATATGGGAGGGCAAATCATTTAAAACATC
AGAATGAGTATTTGGTTTAGAGTTTGGCAACATATGCCCATATGCTGGCTGCCATGAACAAAGGTTGGCT
ATAAAGAGGTCATCAGTATATGAAACAGCCCCCTGCTGTCCATTCCTTATTCCATAGAAAAGCCTTGACT
TGAGGTTAGATTTTTTTTATATTTTGTTTTGTGTTATTTTTTTCTTTAACATCCCTAAAATTTTCCTTAC
ATGTTTTACTAGCCAGATTTTTCCTCCTCTCCTGACTACTCCCAGTCATAGCTGTCCCTCTTCTCTTATG
GAGATCGGCCGGCCGCCGGCGTCGACGCGCGCGGCCGCGGCGCGCCGTTGCTGGCGTTTTTCCATAGGCT
CCGCCCCCCTGACGAGCATCACAAAAATCGACGCTCAAGTCAGAGGTGGCGAAACCCGACAGGACTATAA
AGATACCAGGCGTTTCCCCCTGGAAGCTCCCTCGTGCGCTCTCCTGTTCCGACCCTGCCGCTTACCGGAT
ACCTGTCCGCCTTTCTCCCTTCGGGAAGCGTGGCGCTTTCTCATAGCTCACGCTGTAGGTATCTCAGTTC
GGTGTAGGTCGTTCGCTCCAAGCTGGGCTGTGTGCACGAACCCCCCGTTCAGCCCGACCGCTGCGCCTTA
TCCGGTAACTATCGTCTTGAGTCCAACCCGGTAAGACACGACTTATCGCCACTGGCAGCAGCCACTGGTA
ACAGGATTAGCAGAGCGAGGTATGTAGGCGGTGCTACAGAGTTCTTGAAGTGGTGGCCTAACTACGGCTA
CACTAGAAGAACAGTATTTGGTATCTGCGCTCTGCTGAAGCCAGTTACCTTCGGAAAAAGAGTTGGTAGC
TCTTGATCCGGCAAACAAACCACCGCTGGTAGCGGTGGTTTTTTTGTTTGCAAGCAGCAGATTACGCGCA
GAAAAAAAGGATCTCAAGAAGATCCTTTGATCTTTTCTACGGGGTCTGACGCTCAGTGGAACGAAAACTC
ACGTTAAGGGATTTTGGTCATGAGATTATCAAAAAGGATCTTCACCTAGATCCTTTTAAATTAAAAATGA
AGTTTTAAATCAATCTAAAGTATATATGAGTAAACTTGGTCTGACAGTTACCAATGCTTAATCAGTGAGG
CACCTATCTCAGCGATCTGTCTATTTCGTTCATCCATAGTTGCCTGACTCCCCGTCGTGTAGATAACTAC
GATACGGGAGGGCTTACCATCTGGCCCCAGTGCTGCAATGATACCGCGAGACCCACGCTCACCGGCTCCA
GATTTATCAGCAATAAACCAGCCAGCCGGAAGGGCCGAGCGCAGAAGTGGTCCTGCAACTTTATCCGCCT
CCATCCAGTCTATTAATTGTTGCCGGGAAGCTAGAGTAAGTAGTTCGCCAGTTAATAGTTTGCGCAACGT
TGTTGCCATTGCTACAGGCATCGTGGTGTCACGCTCGTCGTTTGGTATGGCTTCATTCAGCTCCGGTTCC
CAACGATCAAGGCGAGTTACATGATCCCCCATGTTGTGCAAAAAAGCGGTTAGCTCCTTCGGTCCTCCGA
TCGTTGTCAGAAGTAAGTTGGCCGCAGTGTTATCACTCATGGTTATGGCAGCACTGCATAATTCTCTTAC
TGTCATGCCATCCGTAAGATGCTTTTCTGTGACTGGTGAGTACTCAACCAAGTCATTCTGAGAATAGTGT
ATGCGGCGACCGAGTTGCTCTTGCCCGGCGTCAATACGGGATAATACCGCGCCACATAGCAGAACTTTAA
AAGTGCTCATCATTGGAAAACGTTCTTCGGGGCGAAAACTCTCAAGGATCTTACCGCTGTTGAGATCCAG
TTCGATGTAACCCACTCGTGCACCCAACTGATCTTCAGCATCTTTTACTTTCACCAGCGTTTCTGGGTGA
GCAAAAACAGGAAGGCAAAATGCCGCAAAAAAGGGAATAAGGGCGACACGGAAATGTTGAATACTCATAC
TCTTCCTTTTTCAATATTATTGAAGCATTTATCAGGGTTATTGTCTCATGAGCGGATACATATTTGAATG
TATTTAGAAAAATAAACAAATAGGGGTTCCGCGCACATTTCCCCGAAAAGTGCCACCTGACGTCTAAGAA
ACCATTATTATCATGACATTAACCTATAAAAATAGGCGTATCACGAGGCCCTTTCGTCTACGCGCGCGCC
GGCGGCGCGCCGTCGACGGCCGGCCGCGGCCGC
Features (pLannotate 1.2.2; 16 found; start..end, strand, type, name):
    155..532     +  enhancer       CMV enhancer: human cytomegalovirus immediate early enhancer
    534..733     +  promoter       CMV promoter: human cytomegalovirus (CMV) immediate early promoter
    872..1004    +  intron         chimeric intron: chimera between introns from human β-globin and immunoglobulin heavy chain genes
   1025..1426    +  CDS            iFP1.4 (fragment): iFP1.4 is a basic (constitutively fluorescent) near ir fluorescent protein published in 2009, derived from Deinococcus radiodurans. It has low acid sensitivity. It requires the cofactor biliverdin for fluorescence.
   1492..2078    +  misc_feature   IRES2: internal ribosome entry site (IRES) of the encephalomyocarditis virus (EMCV)
   2079..2798    +  CDS            EBFP2: enhanced blue variant of GFP (Ai et al., 2007) mammalian codon-optimized
   2844..2976    +  intron         chimeric intron: chimera between introns from human β-globin and immunoglobulin heavy chain genes
   2985..3573    +  misc_feature   WPRE: woodchuck hepatitis virus posttranscriptional regulatory element
   3577..3593    +  misc_feature   MCS (fragment): pUC18/19 multiple cloning site
   3606..3717    +  polyA_signal   bGH poly(A) signal: bovine growth hormone polyadenylation signal
   3813..3831    -  promoter       T3 promoter: promoter for bacteriophage T3 RNA polymerase
   3890..3964    +  CDS            HBB (fragment): HBB_PONPY - Experimental evidence at transcript level: Swiss-Prot protein existence level 2. Involved in oxygen transport from the lung to the various peripheral tissues. From Pongo pygmaeus (Bornean orangutan).
   4035..4090    +  polyA_signal   β-globin poly(A) signal: rabbit β-globin polyadenylation signal (Gil and Proudfoot, 1987)
   4469..5057    -  rep_origin     ori: high-copy-number ColE1/pMB1/pBR322/pUC origin of replication
   5228..6088    -  CDS            AmpR: β-lactamase; bla; confers resistance to ampicillin, carbenicillin, and related antibiotics
   6089..6193    -  promoter       AmpR promoter: bla
