[The description below was written by a language model from this plasmid's Addgene catalogue record and pLannotate feature annotations shown in this document.]
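Description:
pRDAX-314 N-Tag IFP1.4[1] L10 {Esp3I(2x)} EBPF2 is a custom-built mammalian expression plasmid of about 6.3 kb, intended as a vector for protein–protein interaction assays based on bimolecular or trimolecular fluorescence complementation (BiFC/TriFC). It is propagated in E. coli at high copy from a ColE1/pUC-type origin and selected with ampicillin through a β-lactamase gene driven by its own promoter. No mammalian selection marker is annotated.

The expression unit is driven by the human CMV immediate-early enhancer and promoter followed by a chimeric β-globin/immunoglobulin intron, which generally improves transcript processing. Downstream lies a roughly 400 bp fragment of IFP1.4, a near-infrared, biliverdin-dependent fluorescent protein engineered from a Deinococcus radiodurans bacteriophytochrome. The catalogue lists mouse as the insert species, which does not match this annotation. The name suggests that this first split fragment acts as an N-terminal tag, joined through a linker (L10) to a position flanked by two Esp3I sites where a protein of interest can be inserted by type IIS cloning. These sites and the linker are not themselves annotated in the feature table. In this type of assay, fluorescence is reconstituted only when the partner fused to the complementary IFP1.4 fragment is brought into proximity.

An EMCV IRES after the cloning position drives translation of EBFP2 from the same transcript, giving a blue fluorescent marker of transfection and expression level independent of complementation. A second chimeric intron, a WPRE and the bGH polyadenylation signal follow, and further β-globin-derived sequence with a rabbit β-globin poly(A) signal lies downstream, along with a T3 promoter.
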