Addgene plasmid #129817: pRDAX-314 N-Tag IFP1.4[1] L10 {Esp3I(2x)} EBPF2
Purpose: PPI (BiFC/TriFC) assay vector
Depositing lab: Gary Lewin. Depositing organization: Max-Delbrueck-Centrum fuer Molekulare Medizin (MDC).
Backbone
  Vector backbone: custom built
  Vector type: Mammalian Expression
Growth in bacteria
  Bacterial resistance: Ampicillin, 100 μg/mL
  Growth temperature: 37°C
  Growth strain: DH5alpha
  Copy number: High Copy
Gene/Insert
  Gene/Insert name: IFP1.4
  Species: M. musculus (mouse)
  Cloning method: Restriction Enzyme; 5′ cloning site unknown (unknown if destroyed); 3′ cloning site unknown (unknown if destroyed)
Terms and licenses: Academic/Nonprofit Terms; Industry Terms: Not Available to Industry
How to cite: pRDAX-314 N-Tag IFP1.4[1] L10 {Esp3I(2x)} EBPF2 was a gift from Gary Lewin (Addgene plasmid # 129817 ; http://n2t.net/addgene:129817 ; RRID:Addgene_129817)
